>Addgene plasmid #103520 | LSB-hsa-miR-424-5p | depositor full sequence | sequence record 196087 | Full Sequence
AATTGAGGGGATAACGCAGGAAAGAACATGTGAGCAAAAGGCCAGCAAAAGGCCAGGAACCGTAAAAAGG
CCGCGTTGCTGGCGTTTTTCCATAGGCTCCGCCCCCCTGACGAGCATCACAAAAATCGACGCTCAAGTCA
GAGGTGGCGAAACCCGACAGGACTATAAAGATACCAGGCGTTTCCCCCTGGAAGCTCCCTCGTGCGCTCT
CCTGTTCCGACCCTGCCGCTTACCGGATACCTGTCCGCCTTTCTCCCTTCGGGAAGCGTGGCGCTTTCTC
ATAGCTCACGCTGTAGGTATCTCAGTTCGGTGTAGGTCGTTCGCTCCAAGCTGGGCTGTGTGCACGAACC
CCCCGTTCAGCCCGACCGCTGCGCCTTATCCGGTAACTATCGTCTTGAGTCCAACCCGGTAAGACACGAC
TTATCGCCACTGGCAGCAGCCACTGGTAACAGGATTAGCAGAGCGAGGTATGTAGGCGGTGCTACAGAGT
TCTTGAAGTGGTGGCCTAACTACGGCTACACTAGAAGAACAGTATTTGGTATCTGCGCTCTGCTGAAGCC
AGTTACCTTCGGAAAAAGAGTTGGTAGCTCTTGATCCGGCAAACAAACCACCGCTGGTAGCGGTGGTTTT
TTTGTTTGCAAGCAGCAGATTACGCGCAGAAAAAAAGGATCTCAAGAAGATCCTTTGATCTTTTCTACGG
GGTCTGACGCTCAGTGGAACGAAAACTCACGTTAAGGGATTTTGGTCATGAGATTATCAAAAAGGATCTT
CACCTAGATCCTTTTAAATTAAAAATGAAGTTTTAAATCAATCTAAAGTATATATGAGTAAACTTGGTCT
GACAGTTACCAATGCTTAATCAGTGAGGCACCTATCTCAGCGATCTGTCTATTTCGTTCATCCATAGTTG
CCTGACTCCCCGTCGTGTAGATAACTACGATACGGGAGGGCTTACCATCTGGCCCCAGTGCTGCAATGAT
ACCGCGAGAACCACGCTCACCGGCTCCAGATTTATCAGCAATAAACCAGCCAGCCGGAAGGGCCGAGCGC
AGAAGTGGTCCTGCAACTTTATCCGCCTCCATCCAGTCTATTAATTGTTGCCGGGAAGCTAGAGTAAGTA
GTTCGCCAGTTAATAGTTTGCGCAACGTTGTTGCCATTGCTACAGGCATCGTGGTGTCACGCTCGTCGTT
TGGTATGGCTTCATTCAGCTCCGGTTCCCAACGATCAAGGCGAGTTACATGATCCCCCATGTTGTGCAAA
AAAGCGGTTAGCTCCTTCGGTCCTCCGATCGTTGTCAGAAGTAAGTTGGCCGCAGTGTTATCACTCATGG
TTATGGCAGCACTGCATAATTCTCTTACTGTCATGCCATCCGTAAGATGCTTTTCTGTGACTGGTGAGTA
CTCAACCAAGTCATTCTGAGAATAGTGTATGCGGCGACCGAGTTGCTCTTGCCCGGCGTCAATACGGGAT
AATACCGCGCCACATAGCAGAACTTTAAAAGTGCTCATCATTGGAAAACGTTCTTCGGGGCGAAAACTCT
CAAGGATCTTACCGCTGTTGAGATCCAGTTCGATGTAACCCACTCGTGCACCCAACTGATCTTCAGCATC
TTTTACTTTCACCAGCGTTTCTGGGTGAGCAAAAACAGGAAGGCAAAATGCCGCAAAAAAGGGAATAAGG
GCGACACGGAAATGTTGAATACTCATACTCTTCCTTTTTCAATATTATTGAAGCATTTATCAGGGTTATT
GTCTCATGAGCGGATACATATTTGAATGTAGCTCCGAATTTCTCGAGGGCTTGTCGACGACGGCGGTCTC
CGTCGTCAGGATCATGAATTCGACCCGCCTGCCACCATGACCGAGTACAAGCCCACGGTGCGCCTCGCCA
CCCGCGACGACGTCCCCCGGGCCGTACGCACCCTCGCCGCCGCGTTCGCCGACTACCCCGCCACGCGCCA
CACCGTCGACCCGGACCGCCACATCGAGCGGGTCACCGAGCTGCAAGAACTCTTCCTCACGCGCGTCGGG
CTCGACATCGGCAAGGTGTGGGTCGCGGACGACGGCGCCGCGGTGGCGGTCTGGACCACGCCGGAGAGCG
TCGAAGCGGGGGCGGTGTTCGCCGAGATCGGCCCGCGCATGGCCGAGTTGAGCGGTTCCCGGCTGGCCGC
GCAGCAACAGATGGAAGGCCTCCTGGCGCCGCACCGGCCCAAGGAGCCCGCGTGGTTCCTGGCCACCGTC
GGCGTCTCGCCCGACCACCAGGGCAAGGGTCTGGGCAGCGCCGTCGTGCTCCCCGGAGTGGAGGCGGCCG
AGCGCGCCGGGGTGCCCGCCTTCCTGGAGACATCCGCGCCCCGCAACCTCCCCTTCTACGAGCGGCTCGG
CTTCACCGTCACCGCCGACGTCGAGGTGCCCGAAGGACCGCGCACCTGGTGCATGACCCGCAAGCCCGGT
GCCTGATACGCGTGAATTCACTCCTCAGGTGCAGGCTGCCTATCAGAAGGTGGTGGCTGGTGTGGCCAAT
GCCCTGGCTCACAAATACCACTGAGATCTTTTTCCCTCTGCCAAAAATTATGGGGACATCATGAAGCCCC
TTGAGCATCTGACTTCTGGCTAATAAAGGAAATTTATTTTCATTGCAATAGTGTGTTGGAATTTTTTGTG
TCTCTCACTCGGAAGGACATATGGGAGGGCAAATCATTTAAAACATCAGAATGAGTATTTGGTTTAGAGT
TTGGCAACATATGCCCATATGCTGGCTGCCATGAACAAAGGTTGGCTATAAAGAGGTCATCAGTATATGA
AACAGCCCCCTGCTGTCCATTCCTTATTCCATAGAAAAGCCTTGACTTGAGGTTAGATTTTTTTTATATT
TTGTTTTGTGTTATTTTTTTCTTTAACATCCCTAAAATTTTCCTTACATGTTTTACTAGCCAGATTTTTC
CTCCTCTCCTGACTACTCCCAGTCATAGCTGTCCCTCTTCTCTTATGGAGATCCCTCGACCTGCAGCCCA
AGCTTGAATTCTCTAGAATTACCCTGTTATCCCTATGCTTGGTTTACCGAGCTCTTATTGGTTTTCAAAC
TTCATTGACTGTGCCCAACGCGCCTGGGAGCTCACGGGGACAGCCCCCCCCCAAAGCCCCCAGGGATGTA
ATTACGTCCCTCCCCCGCTAGGGGGCAGCAGCGAGCCGCCCGGGGCTCCGCTCCGGTCCGGCGCTCCCCC
CGCATCCCCGAGCCGGCAGCGTGCGGGGACAGCCCGGGCACGGGGAAGGTGGCACGGGATCGCTTTCCTC
TGAACGCTTCTCGCTGCTCTTTGAGCCTGCAGACACCTGGGGGGATACGGGGAAAAAGCTAGGCTGAAAG
ACCGGTTCTTAGAATGACACGCGCCTGGGAGCTCACGGGGACAGCCCCCCCCCAAAGCCCCCAGGGATGT
AATTACGTCCCTCCCCCGCTAGGGGGCAGCAGCGAGCCGCCCGGGGCTCCGCTCCGGTCCGGCGCTCCCC
CCGCATCCCCGAGCCGGCAGCGTGCGGGGACAGCCCGGGCACGGGGAAGGTGGCACGGGATCGCTTTCCT
CTGAACGCTTCTCGCTGCTCTTTGAGCCTGCAGACACCTGGGGGGATACGGGGAAAAAGCTAACTTCTGA
GACGACAACTTTGTATAGAAAAGTTGGCTCCGAATTCGCCCTTGACAGCAGAGATCCAGTTTGGTTAATT
AATTGGCTCCGGTGCCCGTCAGTGGGCAGAGCGCACATCGCCCACAGTCCCCGAGAAGTTGTGGGGAGGG
GTCGGCAATTGAACCGGTGCCTAGAGAAGGTGGCGCGGGGTAAACTGGGAAAGTGATGTCGTGTACTGGC
TCCGCCTTTTTCCCGAGGGTGGGGGAGAACCGTATATAAGTGCAGTAGTCGCCGTGAACGTTCTTTTTCG
CAACGGGTTTGCCGCCAGAACACAGGTAAGTGCCGTGTGTGGTTCCCGCGGGCCTGGCCTCTTTACGGGT
TATGGCCCTTGCGTGCCTTGAATTACTTCCACCTGGCTGCAGTACGTGATTCTTGATCCCGAGCTTCGGG
TTGGAAGTGGGTGGGAGAGTTCGAGGCCTTGCGCTTAAGGAGCCCCTTCGCCTCGTGCTTGAGTTGAGGC
CTGGCCTGGGCGCTGGGGCCGCCGCGTGCGAATCTGGTGGCACCTTCGCGCCTGTCTCGCTGCTTTCGAT
AAGTCTCTAGCCATTTAAAATTTTTGATGACCTGCTGCGACGCTTTTTTTCTGGCAAGATAGTCTTGTAA
ATGCGGGCCAAGATCTGCACACTGGTATTTCGGTTTTTGGGGCCGCGGGCGGCGACGGGGCCCGTGCGTC
CCAGCGCACATGTTCGGCGAGGCGGGGCCTGCGAGCGCGGCCACCGAGAATCGGACGGGGGTAGTCTCAA
GCTGGCCGGCCTGCTCTGGTGCCTGGCCTCGCGCCGCCGTGTATCGCCCCGCCCTGGGCGGCAAGGCTGG
CCCGGTCGGCACCAGTTGCGTGAGCGGAAAGATGGCCGCTTCCCGGCCCTGCTGCAGGGAGCTCAAAATG
GAGGACGCGGCGCTCGGGAGAGCGGGCGGGTGAGTCACCCACACAAAGGAAAAGGGCCTTTCCGTCCTCA
GCCGTCGCTTCATGTGACTCCACGGAGTACCGGGCGCCGTCCAGGCACCTCGATTAGTTCTCGAGCTTTT
GGAGTACGTCGTCTTTAGGTTGGGGGGAGGGGTTTTATGCGATGGAGTTTCCCCACACTGAGTGGGTGGA
GACTGAAGTTAGGCCAGCTTGGCACTTGATGTAATTCTCCTTGGAATTTGCCCTTTTTGAGTTTGGATCT
TGGTTCATTCTCAAGCCTCAGACAGTGGTTCAAAGTTTTTTTCTTCCATTTCAGGTGTCGTGAGAAGGGC
GAATTCGACCCAAGTTTGTACAAAAAAGCAGGCTGGATCCAGGTGCCACCATGGTGAGCGAGCTGATTAA
GGAGAACATGCACATGAAGCTGTACATGGAGGGCACCGTGAACAACCACCACTTCAAGTGCACATCCGAG
GGCGAAGGCAAGCCCTACGAGGGCACCCAGACCATGAGAATCAAGGCGGTCGAGGGCGGCCCTCTCCCCT
TCGCCTTCGACATCCTGGCTACCAGCTTCATGTACGGCAGCAAAACCTTCATCAACCACACCCAGGGCAT
CCCCGACTTCTTTAAGCAGTCCTTCCCCGAGGGCTTCACATGGGAGAGAGTCACCACATACGAAGATGGG
GGCGTGCTGACCGCTACCCAGGACACCAGCCTCCAGGACGGCTGCCTCATCTACAACGTCAAGATCAGAG
GGGTGAACTTCCCATCCAACGGCCCTGTGATGCAGAAGAAAACACTCGGCTGGGAGGCCTCCACCGAGAC
ACTGTACCCCGCTGACGGCGGCCTGGAAGGCAGAGCCGACATGGCCCTGAAGCTCGTGGGCGGGGGCCAC
CTGATCTGCAACCTTAAGACCACATACAGATCCAAGAAACCCGCTAAGAACCTCAAGATGCCCGGCGTCT
ACTATGTGGACAGGAGACTGGAAAGAATCAAGGAGGCCGACAAAGAGACATACGTCGAGCAGCACGAGGT
GGCTGTGGCCAGATACTGCGACCTCCCTAGCAAACTGGGGCACAAACTTAATTGAGAATTCTACCACCCA
GCTTTCTTGTACAAAGTGGTACGTCTCAAGACCAGAGGTCTCTGCTTTGGCAGTATTCAAAACATGAATT
GCTGCTGTTCAAAACATGAATTGCTGCTGTTCAAAACATGAATTGCTGCTGTTCAAAACATGAATTGCTG
CTGCAACCAGAAGAGACCTGTGCTTCACTCCTCAGGTGCAGGCTGCCTATCAGAAGGTGGTGGCTGGTGT
GGCCAATGCCCTGGCTCACAAATACCACTGAGATCTTTTTCCCTCTGCCAAAAATTATGGGGACATCATG
AAGCCCCTTGAGCATCTGACTTCTGGCTAATAAAGGAAATTTATTTTCATTGCAATAGTGTGTTGGAATT
TTTTGTGTCTCTCACTCGGAAGGACATATGGGAGGGCAAATCATTTAAAACATCAGAATGAGTATTTGGT
TTAGAGTTTGGCAACATATGCCCATATGCTGGCTGCCATGAACAAAGGTTGGCTATAAAGAGGTCATCAG
TATATGAAACAGCCCCCTGCTGTCCATTCCTTATTCCATAGAAAAGCCTTGACTTGAGGTTAGATTTTTT
TTATATTTTGTTTTGTGTTATTTTTTTCTTTAACATCCCTAAAATTTTCCTTACATGTTTTACTAGCCAG
ATTTTTCCTCCTCTCCTGACTACTCCCAGTCATAGCTGTCCCTCTTCTCTTATGGAGATCCCGAGCGGTG
CGTTTTTATGCTTGTAGTATTGTATAATGTTTTTAAGATCCAAGCTTCTGACCTCTTCTCTTCCTCCCAC
AGGGCCTCGAGACAATTGCATCGATGGTACCAGTGAAAGTCTGCAATGAATTCGAGTTGGCGCGCCTGTC
ATTCTAAATCTCTCTTTCAGCCTAAAGCTTTTTCCCCGTATCCCCCCAGGTGTCTGCAGGCTCAAAGAGC
AGCGAGAAGCGTTCAGAGGAAAGCGATCCCGTGCCACCTTCCCCGTGCCCGGGCTGTCCCCGCACGCTGC
CGGCTCGGGGATGCGGGGGGAGCGCCGGACCGGAGCGGAGCCCCGGGCGGCTCGCTGCTGCCCCCTAGCG
GGGGAGGGACGTAATTACATCCCTGGGGGCTTTGGGAGGGGGCTGTCCCCGTGAGCTCCCAGGCGCGCCT
GTCATTCTAAATCTCTCTTTCAGCCTAAAGCTTTTTCCCCGTATCCCCCCAGGTGTCTGCAGGCTCAAAG
AGCAGCGAGAAGCGTTCAGAGGAAAGCGATCCCGTGCCACCTTCCCCGTGCCCGGGCTGTCCCCGCACGC
TGCCGGCTCGGGGATGCGGGGGGAGCGCCGGACCGGAGCGGAGCCCCGGGCGGCTCGCTGCTGCCCCCTA
GCGGGGGAGGGACGTAATTACATCCCTGGGGGCTTTGGGGGGGGGCTGTCCCCGTGAGCTCCCAGGCGCG
CCAACTCGGTACCGTATCGATGTCGACGTTAACGCTAGTGATATCAACTTTGTATAGAAAAGTTGGCTCC
GAATTCGCCCTTGACAGCAGAGATCCAGTTTGGTTAATTAATTGGCTCCGGTGCCCGTCAGTGGGCAGAG
CGCACATCGCCCACAGTCCCCGAGAAGTTGTGGGGAGGGGTCGGCAATTGAACCGGTGCCTAGAGAAGGT
GGCGCGGGGTAAACTGGGAAAGTGATGTCGTGTACTGGCTCCGCCTTTTTCCCGAGGGTGGGGGAGAACC
GTATATAAGTGCAGTAGTCGCCGTGAACGTTCTTTTTCGCAACGGGTTTGCCGCCAGAACACAGGTAAGT
GCCGTGTGTGGTTCCCGCGGGCCTGGCCTCTTTACGGGTTATGGCCCTTGCGTGCCTTGAATTACTTCCA
CCTGGCTGCAGTACGTGATTCTTGATCCCGAGCTTCGGGTTGGAAGTGGGTGGGAGAGTTCGAGGCCTTG
CGCTTAAGGAGCCCCTTCGCCTCGTGCTTGAGTTGAGGCCTGGCCTGGGCGCTGGGGCCGCCGCGTGCGA
ATCTGGTGGCACCTTCGCGCCTGTCTCGCTGCTTTCGATAAGTCTCTAGCCATTTAAAATTTTTGATGAC
CTGCTGCGACGCTTTTTTTCTGGCAAGATAGTCTTGTAAATGCGGGCCAAGATCTGCACACTGGTATTTC
GGTTTTTGGGGCCGCGGGCGGCGACGGGGCCCGTGCGTCCCAGCGCACATGTTCGGCGAGGCGGGGCCTG
CGAGCGCGGCCACCGAGAATCGGACGGGGGTAGTCTCAAGCTGGCCGGCCTGCTCTGGTGCCTGGCCTCG
CGCCGCCGTGTATCGCCCCGCCCTGGGCGGCAAGGCTGGCCCGGTCGGCACCAGTTGCGTGAGCGGAAAG
ATGGCCGCTTCCCGGCCCTGCTGCAGGGAGCTCAAAATGGAGGACGCGGCGCTCGGGAGAGCGGGCGGGT
GAGTCACCCACACAAAGGAAAAGGGCCTTTCCGTCCTCAGCCGTCGCTTCATGTGACTCCACGGAGTACC
GGGCGCCGTCCAGGCACCTCGATTAGTTCTCGAGCTTTTGGAGTACGTCGTCTTTAGGTTGGGGGGAGGG
GTTTTATGCGATGGAGTTTCCCCACACTGAGTGGGTGGAGACTGAAGTTAGGCCAGCTTGGCACTTGATG
TAATTCTCCTTGGAATTTGCCCTTTTTGAGTTTGGATCTTGGTTCATTCTCAAGCCTCAGACAGTGGTTC
AAAGTTTTTTTCTTCCATTTCAGGTGTCGTGAGAAGGGCGAATTCGACCCAAGTTTGTACAAAAAAGCAG
GCTCGCCACCATGGTGAGCAAGGGCGAGGAGCTGTTCACCGGGGTGGTGCCCATCCTGGTCGAGCTGGAC
GGCGACGTAAACGGCCACAAGTTCAGCGTGAGGGGCGAGGGCGAGGGCGATGCCACCAACGGCAAGCTGA
CCCTGAAGTTCATCTGCACCACCGGCAAGCTGCCCGTGCCCTGGCCCACCCTCGTGACCACCCTGAGCCA
CGGCGTGCAGTGCTTCGCCCGCTACCCCGACCACATGAAGCAGCACGACTTCTTCAAGTCCGCCATGCCC
GAAGGCTACGTCCAGGAGCGCACCATCTTCTTCAAGGACGACGGCACCTACAAGACCCGCGCCGAGGTGA
AGTTCGAGGGCGACACCCTAGTGAACCGCATCGAGCTGAAGGGCGTCGACTTCAAGGAGGACGGCAACAT
CCTGGGGCACAAGCTGGAGTACAACTTCAACAGCCACAACATCTATATCATGGCCGTCAAGCAGAAGAAC
GGCATCAAGGTGAACTTCAAGATCCGCCACAACGTGGAGGACGGCAGCGTGCAGCTCGCCGACCACTACC
AGCAGAACACCCCCATCGGCGACGGCCCCGTGCTGCTGCCCGACAGCCACTACCTGAGCACCCAGTCCGT
GCTGAGCAAAGACCCCAACGAGAAGCGCGATCACATGGTCCTGCTGGAGTTCCGCACCGCCGCCGGGATC
ACTCTCGGCATGGACGAGCTGTACAAGTAATACCACCCAGCTTTCTTGTACAAAGTGGTACGCGTGAATT
CACTCCTCAGGTGCAGGCTGCCTATCAGAAGGTGGTGGCTGGTGTGGCCAATGCCCTGGCTCACAAATAC
CACTGAGATCTTTTTCCCTCTGCCAAAAATTATGGGGACATCATGAAGCCCCTTGAGCATCTGACTTCTG
GCTAATAAAGGAAATTTATTTTCATTGCAATAGTGTGTTGGAATTTTTTGTGTCTCTCACTCGGAAGGAC
ATATGGGAGGGCAAATCATTTAAAACATCAGAATGAGTATTTGGTTTAGAGTTTGGCAACATATGCCCAT
ATGCTGGCTGCCATGAACAAAGGTTGGCTATAAAGAGGTCATCAGTATATGAAACAGCCCCCTGCTGTCC
ATTCCTTATTCCATAGAAAAGCCTTGACTTGAGGTTAGATTTTTTTTATATTTTGTTTTGTGTTATTTTT
TTCTTTAACATCCCTAAAATTTTCCTTACATGTTTTACTAGCCAGATTTTTCCTCCTCTCCTGACTACTC
CCAGTCATAGCTGTCCCTCTTCTCTTATGGAGATCCCTCGACCTGCAGCCCAAGCTTGGCGTAATCATGG
TCATAGCTGTTTCCTGTGTGAAATTGTTATCCGCTCACAATTCCACACAACATACGAGCCGGAAGCATAA
AGTGTAAAGCCTGGGGTGCCTAATGAGTGAGCTAACTCACATTAATTGCGTTGCGCTCACTGCCCGCTTT
CCAGTCGGGAAACCTGTCGTGCCAGCGGATCGACAGTACTAAGCTTGGTCTAATACCCAATCTCTCGTCT
TATCCAGATGTTTTATACGCCTCTGGCCCGTGTCTCAAAATCTCTGATGTTACATTGCACAAGATAAAAT
AATATCATCATGAACAATAAAACTGTCTGCTTACATAAACAGTAATACAAGGGGTGTTATGAGCCATATT
CAACGGGAAACGTCGAGGCCGCGATTAAATTCCAACATGGATGCTGATTTATATGGGTATAAATGGGCTC
GCGATAATGTCGGGCAATCAGGTGCGACAATCTATCGCTTGTATGGGAAGCCCGATGCGCCAGAGTTGTT
TCTGAAACATGGCAAAGGTAGCGTTGCCAATGATGTTACAGATGAGATGGTCAGACTAAACTGGCTGACG
GAATTTATGCCTCTTCCGACCATCAAGCATTTTATCCGTACTCCTGATGATGCATGGTTACTCACCACTG
CGATCCCCGGAAAAACAGCATTCCAGGTATTAGAAGAATATCCTGATTCAGGTGAAAATATTGTTGATGC
GCTGGCAGTGTTCCTGCGCCGGTTGCATTCGATTCCTGTTTGTAATTGTCCTTTTAACAGCGATCGCGTA
TTTCGTCTCGCTCAGGCGCAATCACGAATGAATAACGGTTTGGTTGATGCGAGTGATTTTGATGACGAGC
GTAATGGCTGGCCTGTTGAACAAGTCTGGAAAGAAATGCATAAACTTTTGCCATTCTCACCGGATTCAGT
CGTCACTCATGGTGATTTCTCACTTGATAACCTTATTTTTGACGAGGGGAAATTAATAGGTTGTATTGAT
GTTGGACGAGTCGGAATCGCAGACCGATACCAGGATCTTGCCATCCTATGGAACTGCCTCGGTGAGTTTT
CTCCTTCATTACAGAAACGGCTTTTTCAAAAATATGGTATTGATAATCCTGATATGAATAAATTGCAGTT
TCATTTGATGCTCGATGAGTTTTTCTAATCAGAATTGGTTAATTGGTTGTAACACTGGCAGAGCATTACG
CTGACTTGACGGGACGGCGCAAGCTCATGACCAAAATCCCTTAACGTGAGTTACGCGTCGTTCCACTGAG
CGTCAGAGGTATCACTAGTATTACAGAGGTAAGTTATAACAGTCGCCTAACCC
Features (pLannotate 1.2.2; 28 found; start..end, strand, type, name):
     87..675     -  rep_origin     ori: high-copy-number ColE1/pMB1/pBR322/pUC origin of replication
    846..1706    -  CDS            AmpR: β-lactamase; bla; confers resistance to ampicillin, carbenicillin, and related antibiotics
   1707..1778    -  promoter       AmpR promoter: bla
   1857..2456    +  CDS            PuroR: puromycin N-acetyltransferase; pac from Streptomyces alboniger; confers resistance to puromycin
   2461..2541    +  CDS            HBB (fragment): HBB_PONPY - Experimental evidence at transcript level: Swiss-Prot protein existence level 2. Involved in oxygen transport from the lung to the various peripheral tissues. From Pongo pygmaeus (Bornean orangutan).
   2612..2667    +  polyA_signal   β-globin poly(A) signal: rabbit β-globin polyadenylation signal (Gil and Proudfoot, 1987)
   3646..3666    +  protein_bind   attB4: mutant version of attB; core recombination site for the Gateway® BP reaction BP Clonase™
   3734..3945    +  promoter       EF-1α core promoter: core promoter for human elongation factor EF-1α
   3946..4884    +  intron         EF-1α intron A: intron upstream of the start codon of human EF-1α
   4911..4931    +  protein_bind   attB1: mutant version of attB; core recombination site for the Gateway® BP reaction BP Clonase™
   4951..5646    +  CDS            mKate2: mKate2 is a basic (constitutively fluorescent) red fluorescent protein published in 2009, derived from Entacmaea quadricolor. It is reported to be a rapidly-maturing monomer with moderate acid sensitivity.
   5666..5690    -  protein_bind   attB2: mutant version of attB; recombination site for the Gateway® BP reaction BP Clonase™
   5834..5908    +  CDS            HBB (fragment): HBB_PONPY - Experimental evidence at transcript level: Swiss-Prot protein existence level 2. Involved in oxygen transport from the lung to the various peripheral tissues. From Pongo pygmaeus (Bornean orangutan).
   5979..6034    +  polyA_signal   β-globin poly(A) signal: rabbit β-globin polyadenylation signal (Gil and Proudfoot, 1987)
   6418..6443    +  misc_feature   SA: splice acceptor site
   7115..7135    +  protein_bind   attB4: mutant version of attB; core recombination site for the Gateway® BP reaction BP Clonase™
   7203..7414    +  promoter       EF-1α core promoter: core promoter for human elongation factor EF-1α
   7415..8353    +  intron         EF-1α intron A: intron upstream of the start codon of human EF-1α
   8380..8400    +  protein_bind   attB1: mutant version of attB; core recombination site for the Gateway® BP reaction BP Clonase™
   8411..9127    +  CDS            EBFP2: EBFP2 is a basic (constitutively fluorescent) blue fluorescent protein published in 2007, derived from Aequorea victoria. It is reported to be a rapidly-maturing monomer with moderate acid sensitivity.
   9135..9159    -  protein_bind   attB2: mutant version of attB; recombination site for the Gateway® BP reaction BP Clonase™
   9163..9243    +  CDS            HBB (fragment): HBB_PONPY - Experimental evidence at transcript level: Swiss-Prot protein existence level 2. Involved in oxygen transport from the lung to the various peripheral tissues. From Pongo pygmaeus (Bornean orangutan).
   9314..9369    +  polyA_signal   β-globin poly(A) signal: rabbit β-globin polyadenylation signal (Gil and Proudfoot, 1987)
   9752..9774    -  protein_bind   lac operator (fragment): The lac repressor binds to the lac operator to inhibit transcription in E. coli. This inhibition can be relieved by adding lactose or isopropyl-β-D-thiogalactopyranoside (IPTG). lac repressor encoded by lacI
   9778..9808    -  promoter       lac promoter: promoter for the E. coli lac operon
   9823..9844    -  protein_bind   CAP binding site: CAP binding activates transcription in the presence of cAMP. E. coli catabolite activator protein
   9857..9896    -  CDS            lacI (fragment): lac repressor; lacI; The lac repressor binds to the lac operator to inhibit transcription in E. coli. This inhibition can be relieved by adding lactose or isopropyl-β-D-thiogalactopyranoside (IPTG).
  10069..10878   +  CDS            KanR: aminoglycoside phosphotransferase; aph(3')-Ia; confers resistance to kanamycin in bacteria or G418 (Geneticin®) in eukaryotes
