[The description below was written by a language model from this plasmid's Addgene catalogue record and pLannotate feature annotations shown in this document.]
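Description:
LSB-hsa-miR-424-5p is an approximately 11 kb mammalian expression plasmid built on the Low Sensor Backbone (LSB) and designed as a two-colour fluorescent sensor of microRNA activity. It replicates in E. coli from a high-copy ColE1/pUC-type origin and carries both an ampicillin resistance gene (β-lactamase with its own promoter) and a kanamycin resistance gene (aph(3')-Ia), so it is maintained under dual selection. A puromycin N-acetyltransferase coding sequence followed by a rabbit β-globin polyadenylation signal is also present for selection of mammalian cells. The feature table does not annotate a promoter directly upstream of it.

The payload consists of two parallel transcription units, each driven by the human EF-1α core promoter with its intron A and terminated by a β-globin poly(A) signal. One expresses the red fluorescent protein mKate2 and the other the blue fluorescent protein EBFP2. Flanking attB4, attB1 and attB2 sites are remnants of Gateway-style assembly of the promoter and coding modules. According to the record, a target site for human miR-424-5p sits in the 3' UTR of the mKate2 transcript. It is not annotated as a feature, but would fall between the mKate2 coding sequence and its poly(A) signal. When miR-424-5p is active in a transfected cell, mKate2 is repressed while EBFP2, which lacks the target, acts as an internal reference. The ratio of red to blue fluorescence therefore reports miRNA activity.

The depositor notes that the repeated poly(A) elements make the plasmid inherently unstable. The depositor also reports small insertions flanking the puromycin coding region in the physical plasmid, relative to the deposited sequence, that do not impair puromycin selection.
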