Addgene plasmid #103520: LSB-hsa-miR-424-5p
Purpose: Used to sense miRNA activity using fluorescence based tools. hsa-miR-424-5p target in 3' UTR of of mKate. miRNA activity can be measured by the repression of mKate2 relative to EBFP2 fluorescent proteins . Plasmid is inherently unstable; please see Depositor Comments
Depositing lab: Ron Weiss. Depositing organization: Massachusetts Institute of Technology. Publication: A mixed antagonistic/synergistic miRNA repression model enables accurate predictions of multi-input miRNA sensor activity. Gam JJ, Babb J, Weiss R. Nat Commun. 2018 Jun 22;9(1):2430. doi: 10.1038/s41467-018-04575-0. PubMed 29934631.
Backbone
  Vector backbone: Low Sensor Backbone (LSB)
  Vector type: Mammalian Expression, Synthetic Biology
Growth in bacteria
  Bacterial resistance: Ampicillin and Kanamycin, 100 & 50 μg/mL
  Growth temperature: 30°C
  Growth strain: NEB Stable
  Copy number: High Copy
Gene/Insert
  Gene/Insert name: hsa-miR-424-5p target
  Species: H. sapiens (human)
  Entrez Gene: MIR424 (a.k.a. MIR322, MIRN424, hsa-mir-424, miRNA424, mir-424)
  Promoter: EF-1a
  Cloning method: Gibson Cloning
Terms and licenses: Academic/Nonprofit Terms; Industry Terms: Not Available to Industry
Depositor comments: Please note that this plasmid is inherently unstable due to a repeating poly A element. We recommend performing a diagnostic digest on multiple colonies upon receipt. The depositors would like to note the presence of several discrepancies between the depositor sequence and physical plasmid sequence. In particular, the sequences upstream and downstream of the puromycin coding region have 10 bp insertions which do not affect the ability to perform puromycin selection. The sequences for those regions within the physical plasmids are as follows: Upstream of Puro: GAATTCGACCGCCTGTCTCAAGGTGCCACC; Downstream of Puro: GCTTTGAGACTACGCGTGAATTCACTCCTC.
How to cite: LSB-hsa-miR-424-5p was a gift from Ron Weiss (Addgene plasmid # 103520 ; http://n2t.net/addgene:103520 ; RRID:Addgene_103520)
