>Addgene plasmid #103520 | LSB-hsa-miR-424-5p | depositor partial sequence | sequence record 196088 | hsa-miR-424-5p target
TTCAAAACATGAATTGCTGCTG
