>Addgene plasmid #103520 | LSB-hsa-miR-424-5p | addgene partial sequence | sequence record 272170 | mKate2-F 5'-ACCCGCTAAGAACCTCAAGA-3'
GAATCAAGGAGGCCGACAAAGAGACATACGTCGAGCAGCACGAGGTGGCTGTGGCCAGATACTGCGACCT
CCCTAGCAAACTGGGGCACAAACTTAATTGAGAATTCTACCACCCAGCTTTCTTGTACAAAGTGGTACGT
CTCAAGACCAGAGGTCTCTGCTTTGGCAGTATTCAAAACATGAATTGCTGCTGTTCAAAACATGAATTGC
TGCTGTTCAAAACATGAATTGCTGCTGTTCAAAACATGAATTGCTGCTGCAACCAGAAGAGACCTGTGCT
TCACTCCTCAGGTGCAGGCTGCCTATCAGAAGGTGGTGGCTGGTGTGGCCAATGCCCTGGCTCACAAATA
CCACTGAGATCTTTTTCCCTCTGCCAAAAATTATGGGGACATCATGAAGCCCCTTGAGCATCTGACTTCT
GGCTAATAAAGGAAATTTATTTTCATTGCAATAGTGTGTTGGAATTTTTTGTGTCTCTCACTCGGAAGGA
CATATGGGAGGGCAAATCATTTAAAACATCAGAATGAGTATTTGGTTTAGAGTTTGGCAACATATGCCCA
TATGCTGGCTGCCATGAACAA
